Addgene plasmid #164633: 2xmyc-JIP4
Purpose: Expresses JIP4 in mammalian cells with a 2xmyc tag
Depositing lab: Mark Cookson. Depositing organization: National Institute on Aging (NIA). Publication: LRRK2 mediates tubulation and vesicle sorting from lysosomes. Bonet-Ponce L, Beilina A, Williamson CD, Lindberg E, Kluss JH, Saez-Atienzar S, Landeck N, Kumaran R, Mamais A, Bleck CKE, Li Y, Cookson MR. Sci Adv. 2020 Nov 11;6(46). pii: 6/46/eabb2454. doi: 10.1126/sciadv.abb2454. Print 2020 Nov. PubMed 33177079.
Backbone
  Vector backbone: pCMV-Tag3B-2xMYC
  Backbone size w/o insert (bp): 6095
  Total vector size (bp): 8433
  Vector type: Mammalian Expression
Growth in bacteria
  Bacterial resistance: Kanamycin, 50 μg/mL
  Growth temperature: 37°C
  Growth strain: DH5alpha
  Copy number: High Copy
Gene/Insert
  Gene/Insert name: JIP4 (alt names: SPAG9; C-Jun-amino-terminal kinase-interacting protein 4)
  Species: H. sapiens (human)
  Insert size (bp): 3962
  GenBank ID: NM_001130528.2 NM_001130528.3
  Entrez Gene: SPAG9 (a.k.a. CT89, HLC-6, HLC4, HLC6, JIP-4, JIP4, JLP, PHET, PIG6)
  Promoter: CMV
  Tag / fusion protein: 2xmyc (N terminal on insert)
  Cloning method: Gateway Cloning
  Sequencing primers: 5′ atggagctggaggacggtgtggtg; 3′ tcactcattgccatacatcacttgcca
Terms and licenses: Academic/Nonprofit Terms; Industry Terms: Not Available to Industry
How to cite: 2xmyc-JIP4 was a gift from Mark Cookson (Addgene plasmid # 164633 ; http://n2t.net/addgene:164633 ; RRID:Addgene_164633)
