[The description below was written by a language model from this plasmid's Addgene catalogue record and pLannotate feature annotations shown in this document.]
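Description:
2xmyc-JIP4 is a mammalian expression plasmid built on the pCMV-Tag3B-2xMYC backbone, a Gateway-adapted derivative carrying two Myc epitope tags. It is propagated in E. coli from a high-copy ColE1/pUC-type origin and selected with kanamycin. The resistance gene is the Tn5 NeoR/KanR aminoglycoside phosphotransferase, placed behind both a bacterial (bla) promoter and the SV40 enhancer/early promoter and followed by the HSV TK polyadenylation signal. The same cassette can therefore in principle support G418 selection in mammalian cells. An f1 origin is also present. The catalogue lists the total size as 8,433 bp, whereas the sequenced record behind the feature table is 8,362 nt, and the listed backbone and insert sizes do not sum to either figure.

The payload is human JIP4 (SPAG9, C-Jun-amino-terminal kinase-interacting protein 4), a coding sequence of about 3.96 kb. It is driven by the CMV immediate-early enhancer and promoter and terminated by an SV40 poly(A) signal. Two Myc epitope repeats lie upstream of the insert (annotated as fragments of a 3xMyc feature), giving the N-terminal 2xmyc fusion. The open reading frame is flanked by attB1 and attB2 sites, consistent with its introduction by Gateway recombination, so the attB1-encoded residues act as a short linker between tag and protein. T3 and T7 phage promoters flank the cassette. Several small annotations (lacZα, SV40 small t intron and large T antigen, ble, bGH poly(A)) are backbone fragments rather than functional units.

JIP4 is a JNK-signalling scaffold and an adaptor linking lysosomes to the dynein–dynactin motor. The plasmid's stated purpose is expression of Myc-tagged JIP4 in mammalian cells, which allows detection through the epitope. It was deposited with a study of LRRK2-dependent tubulation and vesicle sorting from lysosomes.
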