Features (pLannotate 1.2.2; 23 found; start..end, strand, type, name):
     67..370     +  enhancer       CMV enhancer: human cytomegalovirus immediate early enhancer
    371..574     +  promoter       CMV promoter: human cytomegalovirus (CMV) immediate early promoter
    620..638     +  promoter       T3 promoter: promoter for bacteriophage T3 RNA polymerase
    651..674     +  misc_feature   MCS (fragment): pBluescript multiple cloning site
    679..708     +  CDS            3xMyc (fragment): 3 tandem Myc epitope tags
    724..753     +  CDS            3xMyc (fragment): 3 tandem Myc epitope tags
    753..772     +  misc_feature   MCS (fragment): pBluescript multiple cloning site
    772..796     +  protein_bind   attB1: mutant version of attB; recombination site for the Gateway® BP reaction BP Clonase™
    811..4773    +  CDS            SPAG9: JIP4_HUMAN - Also known as HSS, KIAA0516, MAPK8IP4, SYD1. Experimental evidence at protein level: Swiss-Prot protein existence level 1. The JNK-interacting protein (JIP) group of scaffold proteins selectively mediates JNK signaling by aggregating specific components of the MAPK cascade to form a functional JNK signaling module (PubMed:14743216). Regulates lysosomal positioning by acting as an adapter protein which links PIP4P1-positive lysosomes to the dynein- dynactin complex (PubMed:29146937). Assists PIKFYVE selective functionality in microtubule-based endosome-to-TGN trafficking (By simila
   4790..4814    -  protein_bind   attB2: mutant version of attB; recombination site for the Gateway® BP reaction BP Clonase™
   4864..4882    -  promoter       T7 promoter: promoter for bacteriophage T7 RNA polymerase
   4892..4931    +  CDS            lacZα (fragment): LacZα fragment of β-galactosidase; lacZ fragment
   4941..4996    +  intron         small t intron (fragment): SV40 (simian virus 40) small t antigen intron
   4996..5133    +  CDS            large T antigen (fragment): large T antigen from SV40 (simian virus 40)
   5156..5277    +  polyA_signal   SV40 poly(A) signal: SV40 polyadenylation signal
   5311..5739    -  rep_origin     f1 ori (sequence partly withheld): f1 bacteriophage origin of replication; arrow indicates direction of (+) strand synthesis
   5766..5868    +  promoter       AmpR promoter: bla
   5872..6229    +  promoter       SV40 promoter: SV40 enhancer and early promoter
   6264..7058    +  CDS            NeoR/KanR: aminoglycoside phosphotransferase from Tn5; aph(3')-II (or nptII); confers resistance to neomycin, kanamycin, and G418 (Geneticin®)
   7079..7231    +  CDS            ble (fragment): BLE_KLEPN - Experimental evidence at protein level: Swiss-Prot protein existence level 1. Binding protein with a strong affinity to the bleomycin family of antibiotics. Binds to CL990; an antimitotic-antibiotic compound. From Klebsiella pneumoniae.
   7290..7337    +  polyA_signal   HSV TK poly(A) signal: herpes simplex virus thymidine kinase polyadenylation signal (Cole and Stacy, 1985)
   7428..7444    -  polyA_signal   bGH poly(A) signal (fragment): bovine growth hormone polyadenylation signal
   7666..8254    +  rep_origin     ori: high-copy-number ColE1/pMB1/pBR322/pUC origin of replication
>Addgene plasmid #164633 | 2xmyc-JIP4 | addgene full sequence | sequence record 324323 | Addgene NGS Result
ATGCATTAGTTATTAATAGTAATCAATTACGGGGTCATTAGTTCATAGCCCATATATGGAGTTCCGCGTT
ACATAACTTACGGTAAATGGCCCGCCTGGCTGACCGCCCAACGACCCCCGCCCATTGACGTCAATAATGA
CGTATGTTCCCATAGTAACGCCAATAGGGACTTTCCATTGACGTCAATGGGTGGAGTATTTACGGTAAAC
TGCCCACTTGGCAGTACATCAAGTGTATCATATGCCAAGTACGCCCCCTATTGACGTCAATGACGGTAAA
TGGCCCGCCTGGCATTATGCCCAGTACATGACCTTATGGGACTTTCCTACTTGGCAGTACATCTACGTAT
TAGTCATCGCTATTACCATGGTGATGCGGTTTTGGCAGTACATCAATGGGCGTGGATAGCGGTTTGACTC
ACGGGGATTTCCAAGTCTCCACCCCATTGACGTCAATGGGAGTTTGTTTTGGCACCAAAATCAACGGGAC
TTTCCAAAATGTCGTAACAACTCCGCCCCATTGACGCAAATGGGCGGTAGGCGTGTACGGTGGGAGGTCT
ATATAAGCAGAGCTGGTTTAGTGAACCGTCAGATCCGCTAGCGATTACGCCAAGCTCGAAATTAACCCTC
ACTAAAGGGAACAAAAGCTGGAGCTCCACCGCGGTGGCGGCCGCCATGGAGCAGAAACTCATCTCTGAAG
AGGATCTGAGCCCGGGCGGATCCGAGCAGAAACTCATCTCTGAAGAGGATCTGCTGCAGGAATTCGATAT
CACAAGTTTGTACAAAAAAGCAGGCTCCGAATTCGCCCTTATGGAGCTGGAGGACGGTGTGGTGTATCAG
GAGGAGCCCGGCGGCTCCGGGGCCGTGATGTCGGAGCGGGTGTCCGGCCTGGCCGGCTCCATCTACCGCG
AGTTCGAGCGGCTTATCGGGCGCTATGACGAGGAGGTGGTCAAAGAGCTGATGCCGCTGGTGGTGGCTGT
GCTGGAGAACCTGGACTCGGTGTTCGCGCAGGACCAGGAGCACCAGGTGGAGCTGGAGCTGCTGCGGGAC
GACAACGAGCAGCTCATCACCCAGTACGAGCGGGAGAAGGCGCTGCGCAAGCACGCTGAGGAGAAATTCA
TTGAATTTGAAGACTCTCAAGAACAGGAAAAAAAGGACTTACAGACCCGAGTGGAATCTTTAGAATCTCA
AACAAGACAACTTGAGCTGAAAGCGAAAAACTATGCTGACCAGATTAGCAGACTTGAAGAAAGAGAAGCA
GAACTGAAGAAGGAATATAATGCATTACATCAAAGACACACTGAGATGATCCATAATTATATGGAACATT
TAGAAAGAACAAAACTTCATCAGCTCTCAGGGAGTGATCAACTAGAATCCACAGCTCATAGTAGAATTAG
AAAAGAACGCCCTATATCATTAGGAATTTTCCCATTACCTGCTGGAGATGGATTGCTTACACCTGATGCT
CAGAAAGGAGGAGAGACCCCTGGATCTGAGCAATGGAAATTTCAGGAATTAAGTCAACCACGTTCTCATA
CCAGCCTGAAGGTCAGCAATAGTCCTGAACCTCAGAAGGCTGTAGAACAGGAGGATGAGCTTTCTGATGT
TAGCCAAGGCGGATCTAAAGCTACCACTCCAGCATCAACAGCTAATTCAGATGTGGCAACAATTCCTACT
GATACTCCCTTAAAGGAAGAAAACGAAGGATTTGTGAAGGTTACAGATGCGCCAAATAAATCAGAGATAA
GCAAACACATTGAAGTACAGGTAGCCCAGGAAACTAGAAATGTATCTACTGGCTCTGCTGAAAATGAAGA
AAAGTCAGAAGTTCAAGCAATCATCGAATCTACTCCTGAGCTGGATATGGACAAAGATCTCAGTGGATAT
AAAGGTTCAAGCACTCCCACCAAAGGCATAGAGAACAAAGCTTTTGATCGCAATACAGAATCTCTCTTTG
AAGAACTGTCTTCAGCTGGCTCAGGCCTAATAGGAGATGTGGATGAAGGAGCAGATTTACTAGGAATGGG
TCGGGAAGTTGAGAATCTTATATTAGAAAATACACAACTGTTGGAAACCAAAAATGCTTTGAACATAGTG
AAGAATGATTTGATAGCAAAAGTGGATGAACTGACCTGTGAGAAAGATGTGCTGCAAGGGGAATTGGAGG
CTGTGAAGCAAGCCAAACTGAAACTAGAGGAAAAGAACAGAGAATTGGAGGAAGAGCTTAGGAAAGCTCG
GGCAGAAGCTGAAGATGCAAGGCAAAAAGCAAAAGATGACGATGATAGTGATATTCCCACAGCCCAGAGG
AAACGGTTTACTAGAGTAGAAATGGCCCGTGTTCTCATGGAGCGAAACCAGTATAAAGAGAGATTGATGG
AGCTTCAGGAAGCTGTTCGATGGACAGAGATGATTCGGGCATCACGAGAAAATCCAGCCATGCAGGAAAA
AAAAAGGTCAAGCATTTGGCAGTTTTTCAGCCGACTTTTCAGCTCCTCAAGTAACACGACTAAGAAGCCT
GAACCACCTGTTAATCTGAAGTACAATGCACCCACGTCTCATGTTACTCCGTCCGTCAAGAAAAGAAGCA
GCACCTTATCTCAGCTCCCTGGGGATAAGTCCAAAGCCTTTGATTTCCTTAGTGAAGAAACTGAAGCTAG
TTTAGCCTCACGCAGAGAACAAAAGAGAGAGCAGTATCGTCAGGTAAAAGCACATGTTCAGAAGGAAGAC
GGTAGAGTGCAGGCTTTTGGCTGGAGTCTGCCTCAGAAGTACAAACAGGTAACCAATGGTCAAGGTGAAA
ATAAGATGAAAAATTTACCTGTGCCTGTCTATCTCAGACCTCTGGATGAAAAAGATACATCAATGAAGCT
GTGGTGTGCTGTTGGAGTCAATTTATCTGGTGGGAAGACCAGAGATGGTGGTTCTGTTGTTGGAGCAAGT
GTATTTTACAAGGATGTTGCTGGTTTGGATACAGAAGGCAGTAAACAGCGAAGTGCCTCTCAGAGTAGTT
TAGATAAGTTAGATCAGGAACTTAAGGAACAGCAGAAGGAGTTAAAAAATCAAGAAGAATTATCCAGTCT
AGTTTGGATCTGTACCAGCACTCATTCGGCTACAAAAGTTCTTATTATTGATGCTGTTCAACCTGGCAAC
ATCCTAGACAGTTTCACTGTTTGCAACTCTCATGTTCTGTGCATTGCAAGTGTGCCAGGTGCACGAGAAA
CAGACTACCCTGCAGGAGAAGATCTTTCAGAATCTGGTCAGGTAGACAAAGCATCTTTATGTGGAAGTAT
GACAAGCAACAGCTCAGCAGAGACAGACAGCCTGTTAGGAGGCATCACAGTGGTTGGTTGTTCTGCAGAA
GGTGTGACGGGAGCTGCCACTTCCCCTAGTACAAATGGTGCTTCTCCAGTGATGGATAAACCACCAGAAA
TGGAAGCAGAAAATAGTGAGGTTGATGAAAATGTTCCAACAGCAGAAGAAGCAACTGAAGCTACAGAAGG
GAATGCGGGGTCAGCTGAAGACACAGTGGACATCTCCCAAACTGGCGTCTACACAGAGCATGTCTTTACA
GATCCTTTGGGAGTTCAGATCCCAGAAGACCTCTCCCCAGTGTATCAGTCGAGCAATGACTCAGATGCAT
ATAAAGATCAAATATCAGTACTGCCAAATGAACAAGACTTGGTGAGAGAAGAAGCCCAGAAAATGAGTAG
TCTTTTACCAACTATGTGGCTTGGAGCTCAAAATGGCTGTTTGTATGTCCATTCATCTGTAGCCCAGTGG
AGGAAATGTCTCCATTCCATTAAACTTAAAGATTCGATTCTCAGTATTGTACACGTGAAGGGAATCGTGT
TAGTAGCCCTGGCTGACGGCACCCTTGCAATCTTTCACAGAGGAGTGGATGGGCAGTGGGATTTGTCAAA
CTATCACCTCTTAGACCTTGGACGGCCTCATCATTCCATCCGTTGCATGACTGTGGTACATGACAAAGTC
TGGTGTGGCTATAGGAACAAAATCTATGTGGTGCAGCCAAAGGCCATGAAAATAGAGAAATCTTTTGATG
CACATCCCAGGAAGGAGAGCCAAGTGCGACAGCTTGCGTGGGTGGGGGATGGCGTGTGGGTCTCCATTCG
CTTGGATTCTACGCTCCGTCTCTATCATGCACACACTTATCAACATCTACAGGATGTGGACATTGAGCCT
TATGTAAGCAAAATGTTAGGTACTGGAAAACTGGGCTTCTCTTTTGTGAGAATTACAGCTCTTATGGTGT
CTTGTAATCGTTTGTGGGTGGGGACAGGAAATGGTGTCATTATCTCCATCCCATTGACAGAAACAAATAA
AACCTCAGGTGTACCAGGAAATCGTCCTGGAAGTGTAATCCGTGTATATGGTGATGAAAACAGTGATAAA
GTGACTCCAGGGACATTTATACCCTATTGTTCAATGGCACATGCACAGCTTTGCTTCCATGGGCACCGGG
ATGCTGTGAAATTCTTTGTGGCAGTCCCAGGTCAAGTCATCAGCCCACAAAGTAGCAGTAGTGGCACGGA
TCTGACGGGTGACAAAGCAGGGCCATCTGCACAGGAGCCTGGTAGTCAGACGCCCTTGAAGTCTATGCTT
GTCATCAGTGGAGGAGAGGGCTACATCGACTTCCGAATGGGTGATGAAGGTGGAGAATCAGAACTTCTTG
GAGAGGATCTTCCACTTGAACCTTCTGTCACCAAAGCAGAAAGGAGTCACTTGATAGTGTGGCAAGTGAT
GTATGGCAATGAGTGAAAGGGCGAATTCGACCCAGCTTTCTTGTACAAAGTGGTGATCGGTACCTTAATT
AATTAAGGTACCAGGTAAGTGTACCCAATTCGCCCTATAGTGAGTCGTATTACAATTCACTCGATCGCCC
TTCCCAACAGTTGCGCAGCCTGAATGGCGAATGGAGATCCAATTTTTAAGTGTATAATGTGTTAAACTAC
TGATTCTAATTGTTTGTGTATTTTAGATTCACAGTCCCAAGGCTCATTTCAGGCCCCTCAGTCCTCACAG
TCTGTTCATGATCATAATCAGCCATACCACATTTGTAGAGGTTTTACTTGCTTTAAAAAACCTCCCACAC
CTCCCCCTGAACCTGAAACATAAAATGAATGCAATTGTTGTTGTTAACTTGTTTATTGCAGCTTATAATG
GTTACAAATAAAGCAATAGCATCACAAATTTCACAAATAAAGCATTTTTTTCACTGCATTCTAGTTGTGG
TTTGTCCAAACTCATCAATGTATCTTAACGCGTAAATTGTAAGCGTTAATATTTTGTTAAAATTCGCGTT
AAATTTTTGTTAAATCAGCTCATTTTTTAACCAATAGGCCGAAATCGGCAAAATCCCTTATAAATCAAAA
GAATAGACCGAGATAGGGT
[37 nt withheld, positions 5410-5446]
AAAGAACGTGGACTCCAACGTCAAAGG
[49 nt withheld, positions 5474-5522]
T
[91 nt withheld, positions 5524-5614]
G
[124 nt withheld, positions 5616-5739]
CAGGTGGCACTTTTCGGGGAAATGTGCGCGGAACCCCTATTTGTTTATTTTTCTAAATACATTCAAATAT
GTATCCGCTCATGAGACAATAACCCTGATAAATGCTTCAATAATATTGAAAAAGGAAGAATCCTGAGGCG
GAAAGAACCAGCTGTGGAATGTGTGTCAGTTAGGGTGTGGAAAGTCCCCAGGCTCCCCAGCAGGCAGAAG
TATGCAAAGCATGCATCTCAATTAGTCAGCAACCAGGTGTGGAAAGTCCCCAGGCTCCCCAGCAGGCAGA
AGTATGCAAAGCATGCATCTCAATTAGTCAGCAACCATAGTCCCGCCCCTAACTCCGCCCATCCCGCCCC
TAACTCCGCCCAGTTCCGCCCATTCTCCGCCCCATGGCTGACTAATTTTTTTTATTTATGCAGAGGCCGA
GGCCGCCTCGGCCTCTGAGCTATTCCAGAAGTAGTGAGGAGGCTTTTTTGGAGGCCTAGGCTTTTGCAAA
GATCGATCAAGAGACAGGATGAGGATCGTTTCGCATGATTGAACAAGATGGATTGCACGCAGGTTCTCCG
GCCGCTTGGGTGGAGAGGCTATTCGGCTATGACTGGGCACAACAGACAATCGGCTGCTCTGATGCCGCCG
TGTTCCGGCTGTCAGCGCAGGGGCGCCCGGTTCTTTTTGTCAAGACCGACCTGTCCGGTGCCCTGAATGA
ACTGCAAGACGAGGCAGCGCGGCTATCGTGGCTGGCCACGACGGGCGTTCCTTGCGCAGCTGTGCTCGAC
GTTGTCACTGAAGCGGGAAGGGACTGGCTGCTATTGGGCGAAGTGCCGGGGCAGGATCTCCTGTCATCTC
ACCTTGCTCCTGCCGAGAAAGTATCCATCATGGCTGATGCAATGCGGCGGCTGCATACGCTTGATCCGGC
TACCTGCCCATTCGACCACCAAGCGAAACATCGCATCGAGCGAGCACGTACTCGGATGGAAGCCGGTCTT
GTCGATCAGGATGATCTGGACGAAGAACATCAGGGGCTCGCGCCAGCCGAACTGTTCGCCAGGCTCAAGG
CGAGCATGCCCGACGGCGAGGATCTCGTCGTGACCCATGGCGATGCCTGCTTGCCGAATATCATGGTGGA
AAATGGCCGCTTTTCTGGATTCATCGACTGTGGCCGGCTGGGTGTGGCGGACCGCTATCAGGACATAGCG
TTGGCTACCCGTGATATTGCTGAAGAACTTGGCGGCGAATGGGCTGACCGCTTCCTCGTGCTTTACGGTA
TCGCCGCTCCCGATTCGCAGCGCATCGCCTTCTATCGCCTTCTTGACGAGTTCTTCTGAGCGGGACTCTG
GGGTTCGAAATGACCGACCAAGCGACGCCCAACCTGCCATCACGAGATTTCGATTCCACCGCCGCCTTCT
ATGAAAGGTTGGGCTTCGGAATCGTTTTCCGGGACGCCGGCTGGATGATCCTCCAGCGCGGGGATCTCAT
GCTGGAGTTCTTCGCCCACCCTAGGGGGAGGCTAACTGAAACACGGAAGGAGACAATACCGGAAGGAACC
CGCGCTATGACGGCAATAAAAAGACAGAATAAAACGCACGGTGTTGGGTCGTTTGTTCATAAACGCGGGG
TTCGGTCCCAGGGCTGGCACTCTGTCGATACCCCACCGAGACCCCATTGGGGCCAATACGCCCGCGTTTC
TTCCTTTTCCCCACCCCACCCCCCAAGTTCGGGTGAAGGCCCAGGGCTCGCAGCCAACGTCGGGGCGGCA
GGCCCTGCCATAGCCTCAGGTTACTCATATATACTTTAGATTGATTTAAAACTTCATTTTTAATTTAAAA
GGATCTAGGTGAAGATCCTTTTTGATAATCTCATGACCAAAATCCCTTAACGTGAGTTTTCGTTCCACTG
AGCGTCAGACCCCGTAGAAAAGATCAAAGGATCTTCTTGAGATCCTTTTTTTCTGCGCGTAATCTGCTGC
TTGCAAACAAAAAAACCACCGCTACCAGCGGTGGTTTGTTTGCCGGATCAAGAGCTACCAACTCTTTTTC
CGAAGGTAACTGGCTTCAGCAGAGCGCAGATACCAAATACTGTTCTTCTAGTGTAGCCGTAGTTAGGCCA
CCACTTCAAGAACTCTGTAGCACCGCCTACATACCTCGCTCTGCTAATCCTGTTACCAGTGGCTGCTGCC
AGTGGCGATAAGTCGTGTCTTACCGGGTTGGACTCAAGACGATAGTTACCGGATAAGGCGCAGCGGTCGG
GCTGAACGGGGGGTTCGTGCACACAGCCCAGCTTGGAGCGAACGACCTACACCGAACTGAGATACCTACA
GCGTGAGCTATGAGAAAGCGCCACGCTTCCCGAAGGGAGAAAGGCGGACAGGTATCCGGTAAGCGGCAGG
GTCGGAACAGGAGAGCGCACGAGGGAGCTTCCAGGGGGAAACGCCTGGTATCTTTATAGTCCTGTCGGGT
TTCGCCACCTCTGACTTGAGCGTCGATTTTTGTGATGCTCGTCAGGGGGGCGGAGCCTATGGAAAAACGC
CAGCAACGCGGCCTTTTTACGGTTCCTGGCCTTTTGCTGGCCTTTTGCTCACATGTTCTTTCCTGCGTTA
TCCCCTGATTCTGTGGATAACCGTATTACCGCC
